>Addgene plasmid #185097 | KBB464 | addgene full sequence | sequence record 368067 | Addgene NGS Result
GTGTATGCGGCGACCGAGTTGCTCTTGCCCGGCGTCAATACGGGATAATACCGCGCCACATAGCAGAACT
TTAAAAGTGCTCATCATTGGAAAACGTTCTTCGGGGCGAAAACTCTCAAGGATCTTACCGCTGTTGAGAT
CCAGTTCGATGTAACCCACTCGTGCACCCAACTGATCTTCAGCATCTTTTACTTTCACCAGCGTTTCTGG
GTGAGCAAAAACAGGAAGGCAAAATGCCGCAAAAAAGGGAATAAGGGCGACACGGAAATGTTGAATACTC
ATACTCTTCCTTTTTCAATATTATTGAAGCATTTATCAGGGTTATTGTCTCATGAGCGGATACATATTTG
AATGTATTTAGAAAAATAAACAAATAGGGGTTCCGCGCACATTTCCCCGAAAAGTGCCACCTGGGTCCTT
TTCATCACGTGCTATAAAAATAATTATAATTTAAATTTTTTAATATAAATATATAAATTAAAAATAGAAA
GTAAAAAAAGAAATTAAAGAAAAAATAGTTTTTGTTTTCCGAAGATGTAAAAGACTCTAGGGGGATCGCC
AACAAATACTACCTTTTATCTTGCTCTTCCTGCTCTCAGGTATTAATGCCGAATTGTTTCATCTTGTCTG
TGTAGAAGACCACACACGAAAATCCTGTGATTTTACATTTTACTTATCGTTAATCGAATGTATATCTATT
TAATCTGCTTTTCTTGTCTAATAAATATATATGTAAAGTACGCTTTTTGTTGAAATTTTTTAAACCTTTG
TTTATTTTTTTTTCTTCATTCCGTAACTCTTCTACCTTCTTTATTTACTTTCTAAAATCCAAATACAAAA
CATAAAAATAAATAAACACAGAGTAAATTCCCAAATTATTCCATCATTAAAAGATACGAGGCGCGTGTAA
GTTACAGGCAAGCGATCCGTCCTAAGAAACCATTATTATCATGACATTAACCTATAAAAATAGGCGTATC
ACGAGGCCCTTTCGTCTCGCGCGTTTCGGTGATGACGGTGAAAACCTCTGACACATGCAGCTCCCGGAGA
CGGTCACAGCTTGTCTGTAAGCGGATGCCGGGAGCAGACAAGCCCGTCAGGGCGCGTCAGCGGGTGTTGG
CGGGTGTCGGGGCTGGCTTAACTATGCGGCATCAGAGCAGATTGTACTGAGAGTGCACCATATCGACTAC
GTCGTTAAGGCCGTTTCTGACAGAGTAAAATTCTTGAGGGAACTTTCACCATTATGGGAAATGGTTCAAG
AAGGTATTGACTTAAACTCCATCAAATGGTCAGGTCATTGAGTGTTTTTTATTTGTTGTATTTTTTTTTT
TTTAGAGAAAATCCTCCAATATATAAATTAGGAATCATAGTTTCATGATTTTCTGTTACACCTAACTTTT
TGTGTGGTGCCCTCCTCCTTGTCAATATTAATGTTAAAGTGCAATTCTTTTTCCTTATCACGTTGAGCCA
TTAGTATCAATTTGCTTACCTGTATTCCTTTACATCCTCCTTTTTCTCCTTCTTGATAAATGTATGTAGA
TTGCGTATATAGTTTCGTCTACCCTATGAACATATTCCATTTTGTAATTTCGTGTCGTTTCTATTATGAA
TTTCATTTATAAAGTTTATGTACAAATATCATAAAAAAAGAGAATCTTTTTAAGCAAGGATTTTCTTAAC
TTCTTCGGCGACAGCATCACCGACTTCGGTGGTACTGTTGGAACCACCTAAATCACCAGTTCTGATACCT
GCATCCAAAACCTTTTTAACTGCATCTTCAATGGCCTTACCTTCTTCAGGCAAGTTCAATGACAATTTCA
ACATCATTGCAGCAGACAAGATAGTGGCGATAGGGTTGACCTTATTCTTTGGCAAATCTGGAGCAGAACC
GTGGCATGGTTCGTACAAACCAAATGCGGTGTTCTTGTCTGGCAAAGAGGCCAAGGACGCAGATGGCAAC
AAACCCAAGGAACCTGGGATAACGGAGGCTTCATCGGAGATGATATCACCAAACATGTTGCTGGTGATTA
TAATACCATTTAGGTGGGTTGGGTTCTTAACTAGGATCATGGCGGCAGAATCAATCAATTGATGTTGAAC
CTTCAATGTAGGGAATTCGTTCTTGATGGTTTCCTCCACAGTTTTTCTCCATAATCTTGAAGAGGCCAAA
ACATTAGCTTTATCCAAGGACCAAATAGGCAATGGTGGCTCATGTTGTAGGGCCATGAAAGCGGCCATTC
TTGTGATTCTTTGCACTTCTGGAACGGTGTATTGTTCACTATCCCAAGCGACACCATCACCATCGTCTTC
CTTTCTCTTACCAAAGTAAATACCTCCCACTAATTCTCTGACAACAACGAAGTCAGTACCTTTAGCAAAT
TGTGGCTTGATTGGAGATAAGTCTAAAAGAGAGTCGGATGCAAAGTTACATGGTCTTAAGTTGGCGTACA
ATTGAAGTTCTTTACGGATTTTTAGTAAACCTTGTTCAGGTCTAACACTACCGGTACCCCATTTAGGACC
ACCCACAGCACCTAACAAAACGGCATCAGCCTTCTTGGAGGCTTCCAGCGCCTCATCTGGAAGTGGAACA
CCTGTAGCATCGATAGCAGCACCACCAATTAAATGATTTTCGAAATCGAACTTGACATTGGAACGAACAT
CAGAAATAGCTTTAAGAACCTTAATGGCTTCGGCTGTGATTTCTTGACCAACGTGGTCACCTGGCAAAAC
GACGATCTTCTTAGGGGCAGACATTAGAATGGTATATCCTTGAAATATATATATATATATTGCTGAAATG
TAAAAGGTAAGAAAAGTTAGAAAGTAAGACGATTGCTAACCACCTATTGGAAAAAACAATAGGTCCTTAA
ATAATATTGTCAACTTCAAGTATTGTGATGCAAGCATTTAGTCATGAACGCTTCTCTATTCTATATGAAA
AGCCGGTTCCGGCGCTCTCACCTTTCCTTTTTCTCCCAATTTTTCAGTTGAAAAAGGTATATGCGTCAGG
CGACCTCTGAAATTAACAAAAAATTTCCAGTCATCGAATTTGATTCTGTGCGATAGCGCCCCTGTGTGTT
CTCGTTATGTTGAGGAAAAAAATAATGGTTGCTAAGAGATTCGAACTCTTGCATCTTACGATACCTGAGT
ATTCCCACAGTTAACTGCGGTCAAGATATTTCTTGAATCAGGCGCCTTAGACCGCTCGGCCAAACAACCA
ATTACTTGTTGAGAAATAGAGTATAATTATCCTATAAATATAACGTTTTTGAACACACATGAACAAGGAA
GTACAGGACAATTGATTTTGAAGAGAATGTGGATTTTGATGTAATTGTTGGGATTCCATTTTTAATAAGG
CAATAATATTAGGTATGTAGATATACTAGAAGTTCTCCTCGACCGGTCGATATGCGGTGTGAAATACCGC
ACAGATGCGTAAGGAGAAAATACCGCATCAGGAAATTGTAAGCGTTAATATTTTGTTAAAATTCGCGTTA
AATTTTTGTTAAATCAGCTCATTTTTTAACCAATAGGCCGAAATCGGCAAAATCCCTTATAAATCAAAAG
AATAGACCGAGATAGGGT
[37 nt withheld, positions 3589-3625]
AAAGAACGTGGACTCCAACGTCAAAGG
[49 nt withheld, positions 3653-3701]
T
[91 nt withheld, positions 3703-3793]
G
[124 nt withheld, positions 3795-3918]
CCATTCGCCATTCAGGCTGCGCAACTGTTGGGAAGGGCGATCGGTGCGGGCCTCTTCGCTATTACGCCAG
CTGGCGAAAGGGGGATGTGCTGCAAGGCGATTAAGTTGGGTAACGCCAGGGTTTTCCCAGTCACGACGTT
GTAAAACGACGGCCAGTGAATTGTAATACGACTCACTATAGGGCGAATTGGAGCTCCACCGCGGTGGCGG
CCGCTCTAGAACTAGTGGATCCAGTCATTGAGAATGAAAATATACCATTGAGAGATACAACCAATAGATT
AAAGGTTTCTCCTTTTGCCATTTCTAATCAAGAGGTGTTAACCGCTACAATGAGCGAAAATGGTGATGTT
TATATATACAATCTAGCTCCACAAAGCAAAGCTTTTTCCACACCAGGTTATCAGATTCCGAAGTCTGCTA
AGCGTCCTATTCACACTGTAAAAAATCATGGGAATGTTGAAGGCTACGGGTTGGATTGGTCACCATTGAT
CAAGACTGGTGCGTTACTATCAGGTGATTGCTCAGGACAAATATATTTTACCCAAAGGCACACATCGAGA
TGGGTGACTGATAAACAACCATTTACTGTTTCAAACAATAAATCCATAGAAGATATCCAGTGGTCTCGCA
CTGAATCCACCGTTTTTGCAACCGCAGGATGTGATGGATATATAAGGATTTGGGACACAAGATCAAAAAA
ACATAAACCTGCTATCTCTGTTAAAGCTTCTAATACTGACGTAAATGTCATAAGTTGGAGTGATAAAATT
GGTTACTTGCTAGCAAGCGGTGACGATAACGGTACATGGGGAGTATGGGATTTAAGACAGTTTACGCCAA
GTAATGCTGACGCCGTCCAACCGGTTGCTCAATATGACTTCCATAAGGGAGCCATTACTTCCATTGCATT
CAACCCATTAGATGAGTCTATCGTTGCGGTAGGCTCAGAAGATAATACTGTGACTTTGTGGGATTTGTCT
GTAGAAGCTGACGATGAGGAAATTAAACAACAGGCCGCCGAAACAAAAGAGCTACAAGAAATTCCACCAC
AATTATTGTTTGTTCACTGGCAAAAGGAAGTTAAAGATGTCAAATGGCATAAGCAAATCCCAGGTTGTTT
AGTAAGTACCGGTACTGACGGTTTGAACGTCTGGAAAACAATCAGTGTCTAAACTGTATAATACTTGGAT
CATATATTTACACATAGTAGATTATTAATAAACAAACCCATTCAAAGATATAGTAAATATTACTGGCGGA
TATGAATAATATCTATCATACATATTTGTTACTGTAACGTTAGGCGCTCAGGGAAAGAGTTCCTCTAAAA
CCTCAAGATTCGAAACAACGTACTTTCTTTCACTCAACTGTAACGTGTCAGTTTGCTTAGTATTGGCTTC
CCAAGTGTTTATTGAATTATTATCTATTTTATCAATTGACAGCTTGTATTCGTCCCGCATTGGTTTACTA
ATCGAGTTTGAAAGAAACCCGTATTTATCATTTCTATCTAACAGTATACCAGTCCAACCGGCAGCTTCTG
CCCCTTCGAGATCGTTCTTTAATTCATCTCCGATGTGAAAGCAATGCTGTAGAATTTCCTCCCTGGTGTA
CTTTTCGAGTAAATGAGGTTGTTTAGATATAATATCGTCAAGCGCATATTGAAATATTGCTCTATCAGGT
TTGGCGAGATTAAGCTCATATGATAAATAAATGTGACCGGAAAATGTCTCAAATAATCCGATATTCTTTA
ATAATTTGTAAAAAATTGGATCAGTATTGCTTACTATTCCTAAGATAACATCAGGATGTCTTGACTTCAA
ATCCTTTAAAAATTTGATCAAATCTGGATAAACAAAATACGAATCGAAGCCCTCAAACCGCATTAATATT
TCATTTATCATCTCATCGGGAATTTCGTTTGGTGCGAAGACGTTCCTAATCAAGATGGACCACCATTGTT
CGGGCTTGATACCAGAATATTTTCCGTATTGGGGATAGTCTTCCTTCAGTTTTTTAAAAACGTGTGGAAA
ATTGTTTGTTAAAGTCGAAGGATTCGCCTTGATACCATATTTACGCCCAACAATGCAGTATTGTTCCATG
ACGGGAAGTTTTGTGGCGTATAGTGTATTATATGCGTCGAAAGTAATAATTAGTGGCCTTGCCACCCTAT
GAACTTCAGACCACGCATTTATAGGTATTCTTTTCGGATAGGTCATTGAGCCAATTTCTGTGGATGTTCA
AAAGTCTGCTTTTAACACACCTCTATAGACCGTCCTTTCGGGCTTTGTTAGCAGCCGGATCCTTTGTATA
GTTCATCCATGCCATGTGTAATCCCAGCAGCTGTTACAAACTCAAGAAGGACCATGTGGTCTCTCTTTTC
GTTGGGATCTTTCGAAAGGGCAGATTGTGTGGACAGGTAATGGTTGTCTGGTAAAAGGACAGGGCCATCG
CCAATTGGAGTATTTTGTTGATAATGGTCTGCTAGTTGAACGCTTCCATCTTCAATGTTGTGTCTAATTT
TGAAGTTAGCTTTGATTCCATTCTTTTGTTTGTCTGCCATGATGTATACATTGTGTGAGTTATAGTTGTA
TTCCAATTTGTGCCCAAGAATGTTTCCATCTTCTTTAAAATCAATACCTTTTAACTCGATTCTATTAACA
AGGGTATCACCTTCAAACTTGACTTCAGCACGTGTCTTGTAGTTCCCGTCATCTTTGAAAAATATAGTTC
TTTCCTGTACATAACCTTCGGGCATGGCACTCTTGAAAAAGTCATGCCGTTTCATATGATCCGGGTATCT
TGAAAAGCACTGAACACCATAAGTGAAAGTAGTGACAAGTGTTGGCCATGGAACAGGTAGTTTTCCAGTA
GTGCAAATAAATTTAAGGGTAAGTTTTCCGTATGTTGCATCACCTTCACCCTCTCCACTGACAGAAAATT
TGTGCCCATTAACATCACCATCTAATTCAACAAGAATTGGGACAACTCCAGTGAAGAGTTCTTCTCCTTT
GCTAGCAACGAACTCGTGATCGCTTGATATGAAAATGTTCAATAGTAGCATAGCTAAAATCTGGAGATAA
ACAACCCATGGCTTAAAAGTCAACCTAGGAATGTTAAAGGATGGTAAAACATACAGGGCGGCGGCATCTA
TAATGAAATACTTGGATATGAAATTAAATCGATAGTTCTTAAACAGTAAACCCGAAAGCGGTAACCCCGA
TTTAAGTATTACCAGGTCATATATTTTATAACATTGAATTATTAAAAACAATATCACCGCAAATGTCCTT
TGTTTGGAAATTTCTAAAACATCGGTTGATATTAGAGGCAGTGAATAAATGTCTACCTTTTTATCACCAT
TAATGTAGCGGTCTTTGCTGTCACGTTCAGATATCCTTGATTTTTCATCGCTTATGTTACTTTCAGTACT
TTTAAAGCTCCTCGAGCGTAAAGGTCGGATTTTCTCAGCGGGCTCATCGTCACTATATTGGAAGCGTCGT
GTTGTGTTTACATTAGGACGACTGCTATAAGATGGACGTGGTGATCCTGACACAGAACTGCCCATCCAAT
GGTTCCCTCGTGGAGTATCATTAAACACGTTATATCTGTGCTCCATTATACAAGCCTCCTGATAAACGTA
TCTGGTATGATAAATCTATAATCCGTTTTGAATTGGTTCGATGAGTTTCCTCTTATTATGTCTTAAGCAA
TTCTTACTTTTGTTCAATAAAAAAAACGTATAAAGTTATTGACTACGTATATAATGACATAAAATACATA
GTGCTATAGAACATAATGTTTTGAATTATGAAGGAAGTTAACATTAAGTGGTTGCAATTATTTGATGCCC
TAGATAGGAATAATGTATTCTTCCTATATGTTCTTATATAATGAAACTCTATTTCTATAATACCAGCGCA
TTATTTTTTTTCTTTCTCTTCACCTGTGATGGTCTGGAAGCCCTGATGAATCCCCTAATGATTTTTATCA
AAATCATTAAGTTAAGGTAGATACACATCTTGTCATATGATCAAATGGTTTCGCCAAAAATCAATAATCA
GACAACAAAATGTGCGAACTCGATATTTTACACGACTCTCTTTACCAATTCTGCCCCGAATTACACTTAA
AACGACTCAACAGCTTAACGTTGGCTTGCCACGCCTTACTTGACTGTAAAACTCTCACTCTTACCGAACT
TGGCCGTAACCTGCCAACCAAAGCGAGAACAAAACATAACATCAAACGAATCGACCGATTGTTAGGTAAT
CGTCACCTCCACAAAGAGCGACTCGCTGTATACCGTTGGCATGCTAGCTTTATCTGTTCGGGCAATACGA
TGCCCATTGTACTTGTTGACTGGTCTGATATCCGTGAGCAAAAACGGCTTATGGTATTGCGAGCTTCAGT
CGCACTACACGGTCGTTCTGTTACTCTTTATGAGAAAGCGTTCCCGCTTTCAGAGCAATGTTCAAAGAAA
GCTCATGACCAATTTCTAGCCGACCTTGCGAGCATTCTACCGAGTAACACCACACCGCTCATTGTCAGTG
ATGCTGGCTTTAAAGTGCCATGGTATAAATCCGTTGAGAAGCTGGGTTGGTACTGGTTAAGTCGAGTAAG
AGGAAAAGTACAATATGCAGACCTAGGAGCGGAAAACTGGAAACCTATCAGCAACTTACATGATATGTCA
TCTAGTCACTCAAAGACTTTAGGCTATAAGAGGCTGACTAAAAGCAACCCAATCTCATGCCAAATTCTAT
TGTATAAATCTCGCTCTAAAGGCCGAAAAAATCAGCGCTCGACACGGACTCATTGTCACCACCCGTCACC
TAAAATCTACTCAGCGTCGGCAAAGGAGCCATGGATTCTAGCAACTAACTTACCTGTTGAAATTCGAACA
CCCAAACAACTTGTTAATATCTATTCGAAGCGAATGCAGATTGAAGAAACCTTCCGAGACTTGAAAAGTC
CTGCCTACGGACTAGGCCTACGCCATAGCCGAACGAGCAGCTCAGAGCGTTTTGATATCATGCTGCTAAT
CGCCCTGATGCTTCAACTAACATGTTGGCTTGCGGGCGTTCATGCTCAGAAACAAGGTTGGGACAAGCAC
TTCCAGGCTAACACAGTCAGAAATCGAAACGTACTCTCAACAGTTCGCTTAGGCATGGAAGTTTTGCGGC
ATTCTGGCTACACAATAACAAGGGAAGACTCACTCGTGGCTGCAACCCTGCTTACTCAAAATCTATTCAC
ACATGGTTACGTTTTGGGGAAATTATGAGGGGATCTCTCAGCTGGAAGCCCTTTCTGGTGATAAACTTAA
TGACTGTCCACTGGCCTTTTTGCTTCTTCTGATGCACTGCTATAGGATTTAAATCCCAACCAATCTTGAG
ATCGTTGTCAACTGTGGATCCCCCGGGCTGCAGGAATTCGATATCAAGCTTATCGATACCGTCGACCTCG
AGGGGGGGCCCGGTACCAGCTTTTGTTCCCTTTAGTGAGGGTTAATTTCGAGCTTGGCGTAATCATGGTC
ATAGCTGTTTCCTGTGTGAAATTGTTATCCGCTCACAATTCCACACAACATACGAGCCGGAAGCATAAAG
TGTAAAGCCTGGGGTGCCTAATGAGTGAGCTAACTCACATTAATTGCGTTGCGCTCACTGCCCGCTTTCC
AGTCGGGAAACCTGTCGTGCCAGCTGCATTAATGAATCGGCCAACGCGCGGGGAGAGGCGGTTTGCGTAT
TGGGCGCTCTTCCGCTTCCTCGCTCACTGACTCGCTGCGCTCGGTCGTTCGGCTGCGGCGAGCGGTATCA
GCTCACTCAAAGGCGGTAATACGGTTATCCACAGAATCAGGGGATAACGCAGGAAAGAACATGTGAGCAA
AAGGCCAGCAAAAGGCCAGGAACCGTAAAAAGGCCGCGTTGCTGGCGTTTTTCCATAGGCTCCGCCCCCC
TGACGAGCATCACAAAAATCGACGCTCAAGTCAGAGGTGGCGAAACCCGACAGGACTATAAAGATACCAG
GCGTTTCCCCCTGGAAGCTCCCTCGTGCGCTCTCCTGTTCCGACCCTGCCGCTTACCGGATACCTGTCCG
CCTTTCTCCCTTCGGGAAGCGTGGCGCTTTCTCATAGCTCACGCTGTAGGTATCTCAGTTCGGTGTAGGT
CGTTCGCTCCAAGCTGGGCTGTGTGCACGAACCCCCCGTTCAGCCCGACCGCTGCGCCTTATCCGGTAAC
TATCGTCTTGAGTCCAACCCGGTAAGACACGACTTATCGCCACTGGCAGCAGCCACTGGTAACAGGATTA
GCAGAGCGAGGTATGTAGGCGGTGCTACAGAGTTCTTGAAGTGGTGGCCTAACTACGGCTACACTAGAAG
AACAGTATTTGGTATCTGCGCTCTGCTGAAGCCAGTTACCTTCGGAAAAAGAGTTGGTAGCTCTTGATCC
GGCAAACAAACCACCGCTGGTAGCGGTGGTTTTTTTGTTTGCAAGCAGCAGATTACGCGCAGAAAAAAAG
GATCTCAAGAAGATCCTTTGATCTTTTCTACGGGGTCTGACGCTCAGTGGAACGAAAACTCACGTTAAGG
GATTTTGGTCATGAGATTATCAAAAAGGATCTTCACCTAGATCCTTTTAAATTAAAAATGAAGTTTTAAA
TCAATCTAAAGTATATATGAGTAAACTTGGTCTGACAGTTACCAATGCTTAATCAGTGAGGCACCTATCT
CAGCGATCTGTCTATTTCGTTCATCCATAGTTGCCTGACTCCCCGTCGTGTAGATAACTACGATACGGGA
GGGCTTACCATCTGGCCCCAGTGCTGCAATGATACCGCGAGACCCACGCTCACCGGCTCCAGATTTATCA
GCAATAAACCAGCCAGCCGGAAGGGCCGAGCGCAGAAGTGGTCCTGCAACTTTATCCGCCTCCATCCAGT
CTATTAATTGTTGCCGGGAAGCTAGAGTAAGTAGTTCGCCAGTTAATAGTTTGCGCAACGTTGTTGCCAT
TGCTACAGGCATCGTGGTGTCACGCTCGTCGTTTGGTATGGCTTCATTCAGCTCCGGTTCCCAACGATCA
AGGCGAGTTACATGATCCCCCATGTTGTGCAAAAAAGCGGTTAGCTCCTTCGGTCCTCCGATCGTTGTCA
GAAGTAAGTTGGCCGCAGTGTTATCACTCATGGTTATGGCAGCACTGCATAATTCTCTTACTGTCATGCC
ATCCGTAAGATGCTTTTCTGTGACTGGTGAGTACTCAACCAAGTCATTCTGAGAATA
Features (pLannotate 1.2.2; 27 found; start..end, strand, type, name):
    283..387     -  promoter       AmpR promoter: bla
    424..927     +  misc_feature   CEN/ARS: S. cerevisiae CEN6 centromere fused to an autonomously replicating sequence
    996..1031    +  CDS            rop (fragment): Rop protein, which maintains plasmids at low copy number; rop
   1133..1183    +  misc_feature   bom (fragment): basis of mobility region from pBR322
   1182..1298    +  CDS            NFS1 (fragment): NFS1_YEAST - Also known as SPL1 From Saccharomyces cerevisiae (strain ATCC 204508 / S288c) (Baker's yeast).
   1660..2754    -  CDS            LEU2: 3-isopropylmalate dehydrogenase, required for leucine biosynthesis; S. cerevisiae LEU2; yeast auxotrophic marker
   2755..3162    -  promoter       LEU2 promoter: S. cerevisiae LEU2
   3302..3379    -  CDS            YO192_YEAST (fragment): Experimental evidence at protein level: Swiss-Prot protein existence level 1. From Saccharomyces cerevisiae (strain ATCC 204508 / S288c) (Baker's yeast).
   3410..3462    +  misc_feature   bom (fragment): basis of mobility region from pBR322
   3490..3918    -  rep_origin     f1 ori (sequence partly withheld): f1 bacteriophage origin of replication; arrow indicates direction of (+) strand synthesis
   3922..4079    -  CDS            lacZα (fragment): LacZα fragment of β-galactosidase; lacZ fragment
   4082..4100    +  promoter       T7 promoter: promoter for bacteriophage T7 RNA polymerase
   4143..5087    +  CDS            RRB1 (fragment): RRB1_YEAST - Experimental evidence at protein level: Swiss-Prot protein existence level 1. Involved in regulation of L3 expression and stability and plays a role in early 60S ribosomal subunit assembly. May be required for proper assembly of pre-ribosomal particles during early ribosome biogenesis, presumably by targeting L3 onto the 35S precursor rRNA. From Saccharomyces cerevisiae (strain ATCC 204508 / S288c) (Baker's yeast).
   5229..6134    -  CDS            YM14_YEAST: Protein inferred from homology: Swiss-Prot protein existence level 3. From Saccharomyces cerevisiae (strain ATCC 204508 / S288c) (Baker's yeast).
   6191..6213    -  CDS            SET1 (fragment): solubility-enhancement tag derived from T7 phage gene 10B
   6221..6931    -  CDS            GFP (S65T): GFP (S65T) is a basic (constitutively fluorescent) green fluorescent protein published in 1995, derived from Aequorea victoria.
   6935..7534    -  CDS            POM152 (fragment): PO152_YEAST - Experimental evidence at protein level: Swiss-Prot protein existence level 1. Functions as a component of the nuclear pore complex (NPC). NPC components, collectively referred to as nucleoporins (NUPs), can play the role of both NPC structural components and of docking or interaction partners for transiently associated nuclear transport factors. POM152 is important for the de novo assembly of NPCs. From Saccharomyces cerevisiae (strain ATCC 204508 / S288c) (Baker's yeast).
   7925..7994    -  ncRNA          RNA-OUT: Accession: RF00240 - RNA-OUT
   9210..9329    -  CDS            ECM16 (fragment): DHR1_YEAST - Also known as DHR1. Experimental evidence at protein level: Swiss-Prot protein existence level 1. Probable ATP-binding RNA helicase. Required for 18S rRNA synthesis. May play a role in restructuring of the pre-rRNA. From Saccharomyces cerevisiae (strain ATCC 204508 / S288c) (Baker's yeast).
   9322..9395    +  misc_feature   MCS (fragment): pBluescript multiple cloning site
   9407..9425    -  promoter       T3 promoter: promoter for bacteriophage T3 RNA polymerase
   9468..9490    -  protein_bind   lac operator (fragment): The lac repressor binds to the lac operator to inhibit transcription in E. coli. This inhibition can be relieved by adding lactose or isopropyl-β-D-thiogalactopyranoside (IPTG). lac repressor encoded by lacI
   9494..9524    -  promoter       lac promoter: promoter for the E. coli lac operon
   9539..9560    -  protein_bind   CAP binding site: CAP binding activates transcription in the presence of cAMP. E. coli catabolite activator protein
   9573..9665    -  CDS            lacI (fragment): lac repressor; lacI; The lac repressor binds to the lac operator to inhibit transcription in E. coli. This inhibition can be relieved by adding lactose or isopropyl-β-D-thiogalactopyranoside (IPTG).
   9848..10436   -  rep_origin     ori: high-copy-number ColE1/pMB1/pBR322/pUC origin of replication
  10607..282     -  CDS            AmpR (across the origin): β-lactamase; bla; confers resistance to ampicillin, carbenicillin, and related antibiotics
