[The description below was written by a language model from this plasmid's Addgene catalogue record and pLannotate feature annotations shown in this document.]
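Description:
KBB464 is a yeast expression plasmid built on pRS315, a low-copy centromeric E. coli–yeast shuttle vector. In Saccharomyces cerevisiae it is maintained through the CEN6/ARS element and selected by leucine prototrophy through the LEU2 marker, which is driven by its own promoter. In bacteria it replicates at high copy from the ColE1/pUC-type origin and is selected with ampicillin through the β-lactamase gene. The usual pBluescript-derived backbone parts are also present: an f1 origin, T7 and T3 promoters flanking the cloning region, and lacZα and lac promoter remnants.

The insert is S. cerevisiae POM152, which encodes a transmembrane nucleoporin of the nuclear pore complex involved in de novo pore assembly. According to the record, this version is HA-tagged, has its glycosylation sites mutated (Pom152ΔGlyc) and carries GFP at the C-terminus. The feature table shows GFP (S65T) directly downstream of, and on the same strand as, POM152 coding sequence, which fits that fusion. However, only a C-terminal fragment of POM152 is annotated. The region upstream, where the rest of the gene would be expected, is largely unannotated, and the HA tag and the mutations are not called as features.

No dedicated promoter for the fusion is annotated or stated. Fragments of other yeast genes (ECM16, RRB1 and an uncharacterised ORF) flank the cassette, which suggests it sits within a cloned genomic fragment, so expression may come from native POM152 flanking sequence, though the record does not confirm this. The short SET1 and RNA-OUT hits are probably incidental matches. The associated study concerns nuclear pore complex targeting domains in Pom152, so the plasmid likely serves to visualise localisation of the glycosylation-deficient protein in live yeast.
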