Addgene plasmid #185097: KBB464
Purpose: HA-tagged POM152 with glycosylation sites mutated and with GFP at C-terminus
Depositing lab: Ken Belanger. Depositing organization: Colgate University. Publication: Characterization of nuclear pore complex targeting domains in Pom152 in Saccharomyces cerevisiae. Brown JT, Haraczy AJ, Wilhelm CM, Belanger KD. Biol Open. 2021 Oct 15;10(10). pii: 272274. doi: 10.1242/bio.057661. Epub 2021 Oct 20. PubMed 34557894.
Backbone
  Vector backbone: pRS315
  Vector type: Yeast Expression
  Selectable markers: LEU2
Growth in bacteria
  Bacterial resistance: Ampicillin, 100 μg/mL
  Growth temperature: 37°C
  Growth strain: DH5alpha
  Copy number: High Copy
Gene/Insert
  Gene/Insert name: POM152
  Species: S. cerevisiae (budding yeast)
  Mutation: Pom152DGlyc-GFP
  Tag / fusion protein: GFP (C terminal on insert)
  Cloning method: Restriction Enzyme; 5′ cloning site unknown (unknown if destroyed)
Terms and licenses: Academic/Nonprofit Terms; Industry Terms: Not Available to Industry
How to cite: KBB464 was a gift from Ken Belanger (Addgene plasmid # 185097 ; http://n2t.net/addgene:185097 ; RRID:Addgene_185097)
